Addgene plasmid #229461: pMS12
Purpose: Expresses IraD with W64R mutation with His-tag
Depositing lab: Alexandra Deaconescu. Depositing organization: Brown University. Publication: Structural basis for inhibition of a response regulator of sigma(S) stability by a ClpXP antiadaptor. Dorich V, Brugger C, Tripathi A, Hoskins JR, Tong S, Suhanovsky MM, Sastry A, Wickner S, Gottesman S, Deaconescu AM. Genes Dev. 2019 Jun 1;33(11-12):718-732. doi: 10.1101/gad.320168.118. Epub 2019 Apr 11. PubMed 30975721.
Backbone
  Vector backbone: pOKD5
  Backbone size w/o insert (bp): 3787
  Vector type: Bacterial Expression
Growth in bacteria
  Bacterial resistance: Kanamycin, 50 μg/mL
  Growth temperature: 37°C
  Growth strain: DH5alpha
  Growth instructions: The depositing lab recommends alpha-select for plasmid storage and propagation and BL21 DE3 for protein expression.
  Copy number: Unknown
Gene/Insert
  Gene/Insert name: IraD (W64R)
  Species: E. coli
  Insert size (bp): 456
  Mutation: W64R
  Promoter: T7
  Tag / fusion protein: 6xHis (C terminal on insert)
  Cloning method: Other
Terms and licenses: Academic/Nonprofit Terms; Industry Terms: Not Available to Industry
How to cite: pMS12 was a gift from Alexandra Deaconescu (Addgene plasmid # 229461 ; http://n2t.net/addgene:229461 ; RRID:Addgene_229461)
