[The description below was written by a language model from this plasmid's Addgene catalogue record and pLannotate feature annotations shown in this document.]
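Description:
pMS12 is a bacterial expression plasmid built on the pOKD5 backbone that produces the E. coli anti-adaptor protein IraD carrying a W64R substitution and a C-terminal 6xHis tag. The sequenced plasmid is about 5.7 kb. This is larger than the sum of the catalogued backbone (3,787 bp) and insert (456 bp) sizes, a discrepancy the record does not explain. The annotated layout resembles a pET-type vector. It has a ColE1/pMB1-family origin accompanied by the bom mobility region and the rop gene, which moderates copy number (the catalogue lists copy number as unknown). It also has an f1 phage origin and an aph(3')-Ia gene for kanamycin selection. Short tetracycline-resistance fragments flanking the lacI region appear to be remnants of the vector's pBR322 ancestry rather than functional markers.

The expression cassette consists of a T7 promoter followed immediately by a lac operator, the strong T7 gene 10 ribosome binding site, the iraD coding sequence, a histidine tag downstream of the gene and a T7 terminator. The plasmid also carries lacI under its own promoter, so transcription stays repressed until IPTG is added in a host that supplies T7 RNA polymerase, such as a DE3 lysogen. Small annotated fragments upstream and downstream of iraD (capTEV, SET1) are partial matches and probably reflect vector linker sequence rather than functional fusion partners.

IraD stabilises the stress sigma factor RpoS by binding the response regulator RssB, which blocks delivery of RpoS to the ClpXP protease. The His-tagged W64R variant is suited to affinity purification for biochemical or structural comparison with wild-type IraD. The record does not state the specific effect of the mutation.
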