Features (pLannotate 1.2.2; 20 found; start..end, strand, type, name):
     12..440     +  rep_origin     f1 ori (sequence partly withheld): f1 bacteriophage origin of replication; arrow indicates direction of (+) strand synthesis
    493..550     +  promoter       AmpR promoter (fragment): bla
    559..1374    -  CDS            KanR: aminoglycoside phosphotransferase; aph(3')-Ia; confers resistance to kanamycin in bacteria or G418 (Geneticin®) in eukaryotes
   1496..2084    +  rep_origin     ori: high-copy-number ColE1/pMB1/pBR322/pUC origin of replication
   2270..2409    -  misc_feature   bom: basis of mobility region from pBR322
   2511..2702    -  CDS            rop: Rop protein, which maintains plasmids at low copy number; rop
   2719..3099    +  CDS            YPB1_ECOLX: Protein predicted: Swiss-Prot protein existence level 4. From Escherichia coli.
   3171..3462    -  CDS            TcR (fragment): tetracycline efflux protein; tet; confers resistance to tetracycline
   3477..3498    -  protein_bind   CAP binding site: CAP binding activates transcription in the presence of cAMP. E. coli catabolite activator protein
   3511..4593    -  CDS            lacI: lac repressor; lacI; The lac repressor binds to the lac operator to inhibit transcription in E. coli. This inhibition can be relieved by adding lactose or isopropyl-β-D-thiogalactopyranoside (IPTG).
   4594..4671    -  promoter       lacI promoter: lacI
   4679..4958    -  CDS            TcR (fragment): tetracycline efflux protein; tet; confers resistance to tetracycline
   4980..4998    +  promoter       T7 promoter: promoter for bacteriophage T7 RNA polymerase
   4999..5023    +  protein_bind   lac operator: The lac repressor binds to the lac operator to inhibit transcription in E. coli. This inhibition can be relieved by adding lactose or isopropyl-β-D-thiogalactopyranoside (IPTG). lac repressor encoded by lacI
   5038..5060    +  RBS            RBS: efficient ribosome binding site from bacteriophage T7 gene 10 (Olins and Rangwala, 1989)
   5079..5095    +  CDS            capTEV™ (fragment): composite tag for in vivo biotinylation, TEV protease cleavage, and 6xHis tagging
   5133..5522    +  CDS            iraD: IRAD_ECOLI - Also known as yjiD. Experimental evidence at protein level: Swiss-Prot protein existence level 1. Inhibits RpoS proteolysis by regulating RssB activity, thereby increasing the stability of the sigma stress factor RpoS during oxidative stress. Its effect on RpoS stability is due to its interaction with RssB, which probably blocks the interaction of RssB with RpoS, and the consequent delivery of the RssB-RpoS complex to the ClpXP protein degradation pathway. From Escherichia coli (strain K12).
   5572..5589    +  CDS            9xHis (fragment): 9xHis affinity tag
   5599..5648    +  CDS            SET1 (fragment): solubility-enhancement tag derived from T7 phage gene 10B
   5656..5703    +  terminator     T7 terminator: transcription terminator for bacteriophage T7 RNA polymerase
>Addgene plasmid #229461 | pMS12 | addgene full sequence | sequence record 456941 | Addgene NGS Result
TGGCGAATGGG
[124 nt withheld, positions 12-135]
C
[91 nt withheld, positions 137-227]
A
[49 nt withheld, positions 229-277]
CCTTTGACGTTGGAGTCCACGTTCTTT
[37 nt withheld, positions 305-341]
ACCCTATCTCGGTCTATTCTTTTGATTTATAAGGGATTTTGCCGATTTCGGCCTATTGGTTAAAAAATGA
GCTGATTTAACAAAAATTTAACGCGAATTTTAACAAAATATTAACGCTTACAATTTAGGTGGCACTTTTC
GGGGAAATGTGCGCGGAACCCCTATTTGTTTATTTTTCTAAATACATTCAAATATGTATCCGCTCATGAA
TTAATTCTTAGAAAAACTCATCGAGCATCAAATGAAACTGCAATTTATTCATATCAGGATTATCAATACC
ATATTTTTGAAAAAGCCGTTTCTGTAATGAAGGAGAAAACTCACCGAGGCAGTTCCATAGGATGGCAAGA
TCCTGGTATCGGTCTGCGATTCCGACTCGTCCAACATCAATACAACCTATTAATTTCCCCTCGTCAAAAA
TAAGGTTATCAAGTGAGAAATCACCATGAGTGACGACTGAATCCGGTGAGAATGGCAAAAGTTTATGCAT
TTCTTTCCAGACTTGTTCAACAGGCCAGCCATTACGCTCGTCATCAAAATCACTCGCATCAACCAAACCG
TTATTCATTCGTGATTGCGCCTGAGCGAGACGAAATACGCGATCGCTGTTAAAAGGACAATTACAAACAG
GAATCGAATGCAACCGGCGCAGGAACACTGCCAGCGCATCAACAATATTTTCACCTGAATCAGGATATTC
TTCTAATACCTGGAATGCTGTTTTCCCGGGGATCGCAGTGGTGAGTAACCATGCATCATCAGGAGTACGG
ATAAAATGCTTGATGGTCGGAAGAGGCATAAATTCCGTCAGCCAGTTTAGTCTGACCATCTCATCTGTAA
CATCATTGGCAACGCTACCTTTGCCATGTTTCAGAAACAACTCTGGCGCATCGGGCTTCCCATACAATCG
ATAGATTGTCGCACCTGATTGCCCGACATTATCGCGAGCCCATTTATACCCATATAAATCAGCATCCATG
TTGGAATTTAATCGCGGCCTAGAGCAAGACGTTTCCCGTTGAATATGGCTCATAACACCCCTTGTATTAC
TGTTTATGTAAGCAGACAGTTTTATTGTTCATGACCAAAATCCCTTAACGTGAGTTTTCGTTCCACTGAG
CGTCAGACCCCGTAGAAAAGATCAAAGGATCTTCTTGAGATCCTTTTTTTCTGCGCGTAATCTGCTGCTT
GCAAACAAAAAAACCACCGCTACCAGCGGTGGTTTGTTTGCCGGATCAAGAGCTACCAACTCTTTTTCCG
AAGGTAACTGGCTTCAGCAGAGCGCAGATACCAAATACTGTCCTTCTAGTGTAGCCGTAGTTAGGCCACC
ACTTCAAGAACTCTGTAGCACCGCCTACATACCTCGCTCTGCTAATCCTGTTACCAGTGGCTGCTGCCAG
TGGCGATAAGTCGTGTCTTACCGGGTTGGACTCAAGACGATAGTTACCGGATAAGGCGCAGCGGTCGGGC
TGAACGGGGGGTTCGTGCACACAGCCCAGCTTGGAGCGAACGACCTACACCGAACTGAGATACCTACAGC
GTGAGCTATGAGAAAGCGCCACGCTTCCCGAAGGGAGAAAGGCGGACAGGTATCCGGTAAGCGGCAGGGT
CGGAACAGGAGAGCGCACGAGGGAGCTTCCAGGGGGAAACGCCTGGTATCTTTATAGTCCTGTCGGGTTT
CGCCACCTCTGACTTGAGCGTCGATTTTTGTGATGCTCGTCAGGGGGGCGGAGCCTATGGAAAAACGCCA
GCAACGCGGCCTTTTTACGGTTCCTGGCCTTTTGCTGGCCTTTTGCTCACATGTTCTTTCCTGCGTTATC
CCCTGATTCTGTGGATAACCGTATTACCGCCTTTGAGTGAGCTGATACCGCTCGCCGCAGCCGAACGACC
GAGCGCAGCGAGTCAGTGAGCGAGGAAGCGGAAGAGCGCCTGATGCGGTATTTTCTCCTTACGCATCTGT
GCGGTATTTCACACCGCAATGGTGCACTCTCAGTACAATCTGCTCTGATGCCGCATAGTTAAGCCAGTAT
ACACTCCGCTATCGCTACGTGACTGGGTCATGGCTGCGCCCCGACACCCGCCAACACCCGCTGACGCGCC
CTGACGGGCTTGTCTGCTCCCGGCATCCGCTTACAGACAAGCTGTGACCGTCTCCGGGAGCTGCATGTGT
CAGAGGTTTTCACCGTCATCACCGAAACGCGCGAGGCAGCTGCGGTAAAGCTCATCAGCGTGGTCGTGAA
GCGATTCACAGATGTCTGCCTGTTCATCCGCGTCCAGCTCGTTGAGTTTCTCCAGAAGCGTTAATGTCTG
GCTTCTGATAAAGCGGGCCATGTTAAGGGCGGTTTTTTCCTGTTTGGTCACTGATGCCTCCGTGTAAGGG
GGATTTCTGTTCATGGGGGTAATGATACCGATGAAACGAGAGAGGATGCTCACGATACGGGTTACTGATG
ATGAACATGCCCGGTTACTGGAACGTTGTGAGGGTAAACAACTGGCGGTATGGATGCGGCGGGACCAGAG
AAAAATCACTCAGGGTCAATGCCAGCGCTTCGTTAATACAGATGTAGGTGTTCCACAGGGTAGCCAGCAG
CATCCTGCGATGCAGATCCGGAACATAATGGTGCAGGGCGCTGACTTCCGCGTTTCCAGACTTTACGAAA
CACGGAAACCGAAGACCATTCATGTTGTTGCTCAGGTCGCAGACGTTTTGCAGCAGCAGTCGCTTCACGT
TCGCTCGCGTATCGGTGATTCATTCTGCTAACCAGTAAGGCAACCCCGCCAGCCTAGCCGGGTCCTCAAC
GACAGGAGCACGATCATGCGCACCCGTGGGGCCGCCATGCCGGCGATAATGGCCTGCTTCTCGCCGAAAC
GTTTGGTGGCGGGACCAGTGACGAAGGCTTGAGCGAGGGCGTGCAAGATTCCGAATACCGCAAGCGACAG
GCCGATCATCGTCGCGCTCCAGCGAAAGCGGTCCTCGCCGAAAATGACCCAGAGCGCTGCCGGCACCTGT
CCTACGAGTTGCATGATAAAGAAGACAGTCATAAGTGCGGCGACGATAGTCATGCCCCGCGCCCACCGGA
AGGAGCTGACTGGGTTGAAGGCTCTCAAGGGCATCGGTCGAGATCCCGGTGCCTAATGAGTGAGCTAACT
TACATTAATTGCGTTGCGCTCACTGCCCGCTTTCCAGTCGGGAAACCTGTCGTGCCAGCTGCATTAATGA
ATCGGCCAACGCGCGGGGAGAGGCGGTTTGCGTATTGGGCGCCAGGGTGGTTTTTCTTTTCACCAGTGAG
ACGGGCAACAGCTGATTGCCCTTCACCGCCTGGCCCTGAGAGAGTTGCAGCAAGCGGTCCACGCTGGTTT
GCCCCAGCAGGCGAAAATCCTGTTTGATGGTGGTTAACGGCGGGATATAACATGAGCTGTCTTCGGTATC
GTCGTATCCCACTACCGAGATATCCGCACCAACGCGCAGCCCGGACTCGGTAATGGCGCGCATTGCGCCC
AGCGCCATCTGATCGTTGGCAACCAGCATCGCAGTGGGAACGATGCCCTCATTCAGCATTTGCATGGTTT
GTTGAAAACCGGACATGGCACTCCAGTCGCCTTCCCGTTCCGCTATCGGCTGAATTTGATTGCGAGTGAG
ATATTTATGCCAGCCAGCCAGACGCAGACGCGCCGAGACAGAACTTAATGGGCCCGCTAACAGCGCGATT
TGCTGGTGACCCAATGCGACCAGATGCTCCACGCCCAGTCGCGTACCGTCTTCATGGGAGAAAATAATAC
TGTTGATGGGTGTCTGGTCAGAGACATCAAGAAATAACGCCGGAACATTAGTGCAGGCAGCTTCCACAGC
AATGGCATCCTGGTCATCCAGCGGATAGTTAATGATCAGCCCACTGACGCGTTGCGCGAGAAGATTGTGC
ACCGCCGCTTTACAGGCTTCGACGCCGCTTCGTTCTACCATCGACACCACCACGCTGGCACCCAGTTGAT
CGGCGCGAGATTTAATCGCCGCGACAATTTGCGACGGCGCGTGCAGGGCCAGACTGGAGGTGGCAACGCC
AATCAGCAACGACTGTTTGCCCGCCAGTTGTTGTGCCACGCGGTTGGGAATGTAATTCAGCTCCGCCATC
GCCGCTTCCACTTTTTCCCGCGTTTTCGCAGAAACGTGGCTGGCCTGGTTCACCACGCGGGAAACGGTCT
GATAAGAGACACCGGCATACTCTGCGACATCGTATAACGTTACTGGTTTCACATTCACCACCCTGAATTG
ACTCTCTTCCGGGCGCTATCATGCCATACCGCGAAAGGTTTTGCGCCATTCGATGGTGTCCGGGATCTCG
ACGCTCTCCCTTATGCGACTCCTGCATTAGGAAGCAGCCCAGTAGTAGGTTGAGGCCGTTGAGCACCGCC
GCCGCAAGGAATGGTGCATGCAAGGAGATGGCGCCCAACAGTCCCCCGGCCACGGGGCCTGCCACCATAC
CCACGCCGAAACAAGCGCTCATGAGCCCGAAGTGGCGAGCCCGATCTTCCCCATCGGTGATGTCGGCGAT
ATAGGCGCCAGCAACCGCACCTGTGGCGCCGGTGATGCCGGCCACGATGCGTCCGGCGTAGAGGATCGAG
ATCTCGATCCCGCGAAATTAATACGACTCACTATAGGGGAATTGTGAGCGGATAACAATTCCCCTCTAGA
AATAATTTTGTTTAACTTTAAGAAGGAGATATACCATGGGCAGCAGCCATCATCATCATCATCACAGCAG
CGGCCTGGAAGTTCTGTTCCAGGGGCCCCATATGATGCGACAATCACTTCAGGCTGTTTTACCTGAAATT
TCAGGCAATAAAACGTCATCGCTGCGTAAATCGGTATGCAGCGATCTCCTCACTCTTTTTAATTCTCCTC
ATTCGGCATTACCGTCATTACTTGTTTCAGGCATGCCCGAGTGGCAAGTGCATAACCCGAGCGACAAACA
TCTCCAGAGCAGGTATTGCCGTCAGCTGCGTTCTGCACTGTTATTTCATGAGCCACGGATTGCGGCGTTG
CAGGTTAATTTGAAAGAAGCGTACTGCCACACTCTGGCGATCAGCCTTGAGATAATGCTGTACCACGACG
ATGAACCGCTAACGTTTGATCTGGTCTGGGATAATGGCGGTTGGCGCAGTGCGACGCTGGAGAATGTCAG
CTAAGGATCCGAATTCGAGCTCCGTCGACAAGCTTGCGGCCGCACTCGAGCACCACCACCACCACCACTG
AGATCCGGCTGCTAACAAAGCCCGAAAGGAAGCTGAGTTGGCTGCTGCCACCGCTGAGCAATAACTAGCA
TAACCCCTTGGGGCCTCTAAACGGGTCTTGAGGGGTTTTTTGCTGAAAGGAGGAACTATATCCGGAT
